Addgene plasmid #128561: 25Q-ymScarlet
Purpose: Httex1 (without proline-rich region) fused to ymScarlet
Depositing lab: Patrick Lajoie. Depositing organization: University of Western Ontario. Publication: Polyglutamine toxicity assays highlight the advantages of mScarlet for imaging in Saccharomyces cerevisiae. Albakri MB, Jiang Y, Genereaux J, Lajoie P. F1000Res. 2018 Aug 10;7:1242. doi: 10.12688/f1000research.15829.2. eCollection 2018. PubMed 30631438.
Backbone
  Vector backbone: pRS415
  Vector type: Yeast Expression
  Selectable markers: LEU2
Growth in bacteria
  Bacterial resistance: Ampicillin, 100 μg/mL
  Growth temperature: 37°C
  Growth strain: DH5alpha
  Copy number: High Copy
Gene/Insert
  Gene/Insert name: 25Q-Httex1 (without proline-rich region) fused to ymSarlet
  Species: H. sapiens (human)
  Promoter: GAL1
  Tag / fusion protein: ymScarlet (C terminal on insert)
  Cloning method: Restriction Enzyme; 5′ cloning site Sac1 (unknown if destroyed); 3′ cloning site SalI (unknown if destroyed)
  Sequencing primers: 5′ Gal; 3′ CYC1
Terms and licenses: Academic/Nonprofit Terms; Industry Terms: Not Available to Industry
How to cite: 25Q-ymScarlet was a gift from Patrick Lajoie (Addgene plasmid # 128561 ; http://n2t.net/addgene:128561 ; RRID:Addgene_128561)
