[The description below was written by a language model from this plasmid's Addgene catalogue record and pLannotate feature annotations shown in this document.]
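Description:
25Q-ymScarlet is a yeast expression plasmid built on the pRS415 shuttle backbone for producing a fluorescently tagged fragment of human huntingtin in Saccharomyces cerevisiae. In yeast it is maintained as a low-copy centromeric plasmid through its CEN6/ARS element and selected by leucine prototrophy using the LEU2 marker with its own promoter. In E. coli it replicates at high copy from a ColE1/pUC-type origin and is selected with ampicillin through the β-lactamase gene. The backbone also carries pBluescript-derived remnants, including an f1 origin, T3 and T7 promoters flanking the cloning region, and lac promoter/operator and lacZα fragments. These play no role in yeast expression.

The expression cassette is driven by the galactose-inducible, Gal4-regulated GAL1 promoter and closed by the CYC1 terminator. The insert is huntingtin exon 1 (Httex1) with a 25-glutamine tract and without the proline-rich region, fused at its C terminus to ymScarlet, which the feature table annotates as the red fluorescent protein mScarlet. The annotation also detects a FLAG epitope fragment just downstream of the promoter, suggesting an N-terminal FLAG tag on the fusion, although the catalogue fields do not list it. The Httex1 segment itself is not annotated and presumably lies in the gap between the FLAG fragment and mScarlet.

The associated publication concerns polyglutamine toxicity assays and evaluates mScarlet for imaging in budding yeast. From general knowledge, a 25Q tract falls within the non-pathogenic length range, so this construct would plausibly serve as the unexpanded comparator for longer polyQ versions, though the record does not state that role explicitly.
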