Features (pLannotate 1.2.2; 24 found; start..end, strand, type, name):
      1..17      +  protein_bind   lac operator: The lac repressor binds to the lac operator to inhibit transcription in E. coli. This inhibition can be relieved by adding lactose or isopropyl-β-D-thiogalactopyranoside (IPTG). lac repressor encoded by lacI
     62..80      +  promoter       T3 promoter: promoter for bacteriophage T3 RNA polymerase
     99..540     +  promoter       GAL1 promoter: S. cerevisiae GAL1; inducible promoter, regulated by Gal4
    575..595     +  CDS            FLAG (fragment): FLAG® epitope tag, followed by an enterokinase cleavage site
    722..745     -  misc_feature   MCS (fragment): pBluescript multiple cloning site
    746..1438    +  CDS            mScarlet: mScarlet is a basic (constitutively fluorescent) red fluorescent protein published in 2016, derived from synthetic construct. It has moderate acid sensitivity.
   1454..1701    +  terminator     CYC1 terminator: S. cerevisiae CYC1; transcription terminator for CYC1
   1720..1738    -  promoter       T7 promoter: promoter for bacteriophage T7 RNA polymerase
   1746..1901    +  CDS            lacZα (fragment): LacZα fragment of β-galactosidase; lacZ fragment
   1905..2333    +  rep_origin     f1 ori (sequence partly withheld): f1 bacteriophage origin of replication; arrow indicates direction of (+) strand synthesis
   2361..2413    -  misc_feature   bom (fragment): basis of mobility region from pBR322
   2444..2521    +  CDS            YO192_YEAST (fragment): Experimental evidence at protein level: Swiss-Prot protein existence level 1. From Saccharomyces cerevisiae (strain ATCC 204508 / S288c) (Baker's yeast).
   2661..3068    +  promoter       LEU2 promoter: S. cerevisiae LEU2
   3069..4163    +  CDS            LEU2: 3-isopropylmalate dehydrogenase, required for leucine biosynthesis; S. cerevisiae LEU2; yeast auxotrophic marker
   4525..4641    -  CDS            NFS1 (fragment): NFS1_YEAST - Also known as SPL1 From Saccharomyces cerevisiae (strain ATCC 204508 / S288c) (Baker's yeast).
   4640..4690    -  misc_feature   bom (fragment): basis of mobility region from pBR322
   4792..4827    -  CDS            rop (fragment): Rop protein, which maintains plasmids at low copy number; rop
   4896..5399    -  misc_feature   CEN/ARS: S. cerevisiae CEN6 centromere fused to an autonomously replicating sequence
   5436..5540    +  promoter       AmpR promoter: bla
   5541..6401    +  CDS            AmpR: β-lactamase; bla; confers resistance to ampicillin, carbenicillin, and related antibiotics
   6572..7160    +  rep_origin     ori: high-copy-number ColE1/pMB1/pBR322/pUC origin of replication
   7343..7435    +  CDS            lacI (fragment): lac repressor; lacI; The lac repressor binds to the lac operator to inhibit transcription in E. coli. This inhibition can be relieved by adding lactose or isopropyl-β-D-thiogalactopyranoside (IPTG).
   7448..7469    +  protein_bind   CAP binding site: CAP binding activates transcription in the presence of cAMP. E. coli catabolite activator protein
   7484..7514    +  promoter       lac promoter: promoter for the E. coli lac operon
>Addgene plasmid #128561 | 25Q-ymScarlet | addgene full sequence | sequence record 252445 | Addgene NGS Result
TTGTGAGCGGATAACAATTTCACACAGGAAACAGCTATGACCATGATTACGCCAAGCGCGCAATTAACCC
TCACTAAAGGGAACAAAAGCTGGAGCTCCGGATTAGAGGCCGCCGAGCGGGTGACAGCCCTCCGAAGGAA
GACTCTCCTCCGTGCGTCTTCGTCTTCACCGGTCGCGTTCCTGAAACGCAGATGTGCCTCGCGCCGCACT
GCTCCGAACAATAAAGATTCTACAATACTAGCTTTTATGGTTATGAAGAGGAAAAATTGGCAGTAACCTG
GCCCCACAAACCTTCAAATGAACGAATCAAATTAACAACCATAGGATGATAATGCGATTAGTTTTTTAGC
CTTATTTCTGGGGTAATTAATCAGCGAAGCGATGATTTTTGATCTATTAACAGATATATAAATGCAAAAA
CTGCATAACCACTTTAACTAATACTTTCAACATTTTCGGTTTGTATTACTTCTTATTCAAATGTAATAAA
AGTATCAACAAAAAATTGTTAATATACCTCTATACTTTAACGTCAAGGAGAAAAAACCCCGGATTCTAGA
ACTACGCCATGGACTACAAGGACGACGATGACAAGCTGGCGACCCTGGAAAAGCTGATGAAGGCCTTCGA
GTCCCTCAAAAGCTTCCAACAGCAGCAACAGCAACAACAGCAGCAACAGCAACAACAGCAGCAACAGCAA
CAACAGCAGCAACAGCAACAACTGCAGCCCGGGGGATCCACTAGTGTTTCTAAAGGTGAAGCAGTTATTA
AGGAATTCATGAGATTCAAGGTACACATGGAAGGTTCTATGAATGGTCACGAATTTGAAATTGAAGGTGA
AGGTGAAGGTAGACCATATGAAGGTACTCAAACTGCTAAGTTGAAGGTTACTAAAGGTGGTCCATTGCCA
TTTTCTTGGGATATTTTGTCTCCACAATTCATGTACGGTTCTAGAGCTTTTACAAAACATCCAGCAGATA
TTCCAGATTACTACAAGCAATCATTCCCAGAAGGTTTTAAATGGGAAAGAGTTATGAACTTCGAAGATGG
TGGTGCAGTTACTGTTACACAAGATACTTCTTTGGAAGATGGTACATTGATCTATAAGGTTAAGTTGAGA
GGTACTAATTTTCCACCAGATGGTCCAGTTATGCAAAAGAAAACTATGGGTTGGGAAGCTTCAACAGAAA
GATTGTACCCAGAAGATGGTGTTTTGAAGGGTGACATTAAGATGGCATTGAGATTGAAGGATGGTGGTAG
ATATTTGGCTGATTTCAAGACTACATACAAGGCTAAGAAACCAGTTCAAATGCCAGGTGCTTACAACGTT
GATAGAAAGTTGGATATTACTTCTCATAATGAAGATTACACAGTTGTTGAACAATATGAAAGAAGTGAAG
GTAGACACAGTACAGGTGGTATGGATGAATTATACAAATGAGTCGACCTCGAGTCATGTAATTAGTTATG
TCACGCTTACATTCACGCCCTCCCCCCACATCCGCTCTAACCGAAAAGGAAGGAGTTAGACAACCTGAAG
TCTAGGTCCCTATTTATTTTTTTATAGTTATGTTAGTATTAAGAACGTTATTTATATTTCAAATTTTTCT
TTTTTTTCTGTACAGACGCGTGTACGCATGTAACATTATACTGAAAACCTTGCTTGAGAAGGTTTTGGGA
CGCTCGAAGGCTTTAATTTGCGGCCGGTACCCAATTCGCCCTATAGTGAGTCGTATTACGCGCGCTCACT
GGCCGTCGTTTTACAACGTCGTGACTGGGAAAACCCTGGCGTTACCCAACTTAATCGCCTTGCAGCACAT
CCCCCTTTCGCCAGCTGGCGTAATAGCGAAGAGGCCCGCACCGATCGCCCTTCCCAACAGTTGCGCAGCC
TGAATGGCGAATGG
[124 nt withheld, positions 1905-2028]
C
[91 nt withheld, positions 2030-2120]
A
[49 nt withheld, positions 2122-2170]
CCTTTGACGTTGGAGTCCACGTTCTTT
[37 nt withheld, positions 2198-2234]
ACCCTATCTCGGTCTATTCTTTTGATTTATAAGGGATTTTGCCGATTTCGGCCTATTGGTTAAAAAATGA
GCTGATTTAACAAAAATTTAACGCGAATTTTAACAAAATATTAACGCTTACAATTTCCTGATGCGGTATT
TTCTCCTTACGCATCTGTGCGGTATTTCACACCGCATATCGACCGGTCGAGGAGAACTTCTAGTATATCT
ACATACCTAATATTATTGCCTTATTAAAAATGGAATCCCAACAATTACATCAAAATCCACATTCTCTTCA
AAATCAATTGTCCTGTACTTCCTTGTTCATGTGTGTTCAAAAACGTTATATTTATAGGATAATTATACTC
TATTTCTCAACAAGTAATTGGTTGTTTGGCCGAGCGGTCTAAGGCGCCTGATTCAAGAAATATCTTGACC
GCAGTTAACTGTGGGAATACTCAGGTATCGTAAGATGCAAGAGTTCGAATCTCTTAGCAACCATTATTTT
TTTCCTCAACATAACGAGAACACACAGGGGCGCTATCGCACAGAATCAAATTCGATGACTGGAAATTTTT
TGTTAATTTCAGAGGTCGCCTGACGCATATACCTTTTTCAACTGAAAAATTGGGAGAAAAAGGAAAGGTG
AGAGCGCCGGAACCGGCTTTTCATATAGAATAGAGAAGCGTTCATGACTAAATGCTTGCATCACAATACT
TGAAGTTGACAATATTATTTAAGGACCTATTGTTTTTTCCAATAGGTGGTTAGCAATCGTCTTACTTTCT
AACTTTTCTTACCTTTTACATTTCAGCAATATATATATATATATTTCAAGGATATACCATTCTAATGTCT
GCCCCTAAGAAGATCGTCGTTTTGCCAGGTGACCACGTTGGTCAAGAAATCACAGCCGAAGCCATTAAGG
TTCTTAAAGCTATTTCTGATGTTCGTTCCAATGTCAAGTTCGATTTCGAAAATCATTTAATTGGTGGTGC
TGCTATCGATGCTACAGGTGTTCCACTTCCAGATGAGGCGCTGGAAGCCTCCAAGAAGGCTGATGCCGTT
TTGTTAGGTGCTGTGGGTGGTCCTAAATGGGGTACCGGTAGTGTTAGACCTGAACAAGGTTTACTAAAAA
TCCGTAAAGAACTTCAATTGTACGCCAACTTAAGACCATGTAACTTTGCATCCGACTCTCTTTTAGACTT
ATCTCCAATCAAGCCACAATTTGCTAAAGGTACTGACTTCGTTGTTGTCAGAGAATTAGTGGGAGGTATT
TACTTTGGTAAGAGAAAGGAAGACGATGGTGATGGTGTCGCTTGGGATAGTGAACAATACACCGTTCCAG
AAGTGCAAAGAATCACAAGAATGGCCGCTTTCATGGCCCTACAACATGAGCCACCATTGCCTATTTGGTC
CTTGGATAAAGCTAATGTTTTGGCCTCTTCAAGATTATGGAGAAAAACTGTGGAGGAAACCATCAAGAAC
GAATTCCCTACATTGAAGGTTCAACATCAATTGATTGATTCTGCCGCCATGATCCTAGTTAAGAACCCAA
CCCACCTAAATGGTATTATAATCACCAGCAACATGTTTGGTGATATCATCTCCGATGAAGCCTCCGTTAT
CCCAGGTTCCTTGGGTTTGTTGCCATCTGCGTCCTTGGCCTCTTTGCCAGACAAGAACACCGCATTTGGT
TTGTACGAACCATGCCACGGTTCTGCTCCAGATTTGCCAAAGAATAAGGTCAACCCTATCGCCACTATCT
TGTCTGCTGCAATGATGTTGAAATTGTCATTGAACTTGCCTGAAGAAGGTAAGGCCATTGAAGATGCAGT
TAAAAAGGTTTTGGATGCAGGTATCAGAACTGGTGATTTAGGTGGTTCCAACAGTACCACCGAAGTCGGT
GATGCTGTCGCCGAAGAAGTTAAGAAAATCCTTGCTTAAAAAGATTCTCTTTTTTTATGATATTTGTACA
TAAACTTTATAAATGAAATTCATAATAGAAACGACACGAAATTACAAAATGGAATATGTTCATAGGGTAG
ACGAAACTATATACGCAATCTACATACATTTATCAAGAAGGAGAAAAAGGAGGATGTAAAGGAATACAGG
TAAGCAAATTGATACTAATGGCTCAACGTGATAAGGAAAAAGAATTGCACTTTAACATTAATATTGACAA
GGAGGAGGGCACCACACAAAAAGTTAGGTGTAACAGAAAATCATGAAACTATGATTCCTAATTTATATAT
TGGAGGATTTTCTCTAAAAAAAAAAAAATACAACAAATAAAAAACACTCAATGACCTGACCATTTGATGG
AGTTTAAGTCAATACCTTCTTGAACCATTTCCCATAATGGTGAAAGTTCCCTCAAGAATTTTACTCTGTC
AGAAACGGCCTTAACGACGTAGTCGATATGGTGCACTCTCAGTACAATCTGCTCTGATGCCGCATAGTTA
AGCCAGCCCCGACACCCGCCAACACCCGCTGACGCGCCCTGACGGGCTTGTCTGCTCCCGGCATCCGCTT
ACAGACAAGCTGTGACCGTCTCCGGGAGCTGCATGTGTCAGAGGTTTTCACCGTCATCACCGAAACGCGC
GAGACGAAAGGGCCTCGTGATACGCCTATTTTTATAGGTTAATGTCATGATAATAATGGTTTCTTAGGAC
GGATCGCTTGCCTGTAACTTACACGCGCCTCGTATCTTTTAATGATGGAATAATTTGGGAATTTACTCTG
TGTTTATTTATTTTTATGTTTTGTATTTGGATTTTAGAAAGTAAATAAAGAAGGTAGAAGAGTTACGGAA
TGAAGAAAAAAAAATAAACAAAGGTTTAAAAAATTTCAACAAAAAGCGTACTTTACATATATATTTATTA
GACAAGAAAAGCAGATTAAATAGATATACATTCGATTAACGATAAGTAAAATGTAAAATCACAGGATTTT
CGTGTGTGGTCTTCTACACAGACAAGATGAAACAATTCGGCATTAATACCTGAGAGCAGGAAGAGCAAGA
TAAAAGGTAGTATTTGTTGGCGATCCCCCTAGAGTCTTTTACATCTTCGGAAAACAAAAACTATTTTTTC
TTTAATTTCTTTTTTTACTTTCTATTTTTAATTTATATATTTATATTAAAAAATTTAAATTATAATTATT
TTTATAGCACGTGATGAAAAGGACCCAGGTGGCACTTTTCGGGGAAATGTGCGCGGAACCCCTATTTGTT
TATTTTTCTAAATACATTCAAATATGTATCCGCTCATGAGACAATAACCCTGATAAATGCTTCAATAATA
TTGAAAAAGGAAGAGTATGAGTATTCAACATTTCCGTGTCGCCCTTATTCCCTTTTTTGCGGCATTTTGC
CTTCCTGTTTTTGCTCACCCAGAAACGCTGGTGAAAGTAAAAGATGCTGAAGATCAGTTGGGTGCACGAG
TGGGTTACATCGAACTGGATCTCAACAGCGGTAAGATCCTTGAGAGTTTTCGCCCCGAAGAACGTTTTCC
AATGATGAGCACTTTTAAAGTTCTGCTATGTGGCGCGGTATTATCCCGTATTGACGCCGGGCAAGAGCAA
CTCGGTCGCCGCATACACTATTCTCAGAATGACTTGGTTGAGTACTCACCAGTCACAGAAAAGCATCTTA
CGGATGGCATGACAGTAAGAGAATTATGCAGTGCTGCCATAACCATGAGTGATAACACTGCGGCCAACTT
ACTTCTGACAACGATCGGAGGACCGAAGGAGCTAACCGCTTTTTTGCACAACATGGGGGATCATGTAACT
CGCCTTGATCGTTGGGAACCGGAGCTGAATGAAGCCATACCAAACGACGAGCGTGACACCACGATGCCTG
TAGCAATGGCAACAACGTTGCGCAAACTATTAACTGGCGAACTACTTACTCTAGCTTCCCGGCAACAATT
AATAGACTGGATGGAGGCGGATAAAGTTGCAGGACCACTTCTGCGCTCGGCCCTTCCGGCTGGCTGGTTT
ATTGCTGATAAATCTGGAGCCGGTGAGCGTGGGTCTCGCGGTATCATTGCAGCACTGGGGCCAGATGGTA
AGCCCTCCCGTATCGTAGTTATCTACACGACGGGGAGTCAGGCAACTATGGATGAACGAAATAGACAGAT
CGCTGAGATAGGTGCCTCACTGATTAAGCATTGGTAACTGTCAGACCAAGTTTACTCATATATACTTTAG
ATTGATTTAAAACTTCATTTTTAATTTAAAAGGATCTAGGTGAAGATCCTTTTTGATAATCTCATGACCA
AAATCCCTTAACGTGAGTTTTCGTTCCACTGAGCGTCAGACCCCGTAGAAAAGATCAAAGGATCTTCTTG
AGATCCTTTTTTTCTGCGCGTAATCTGCTGCTTGCAAACAAAAAAACCACCGCTACCAGCGGTGGTTTGT
TTGCCGGATCAAGAGCTACCAACTCTTTTTCCGAAGGTAACTGGCTTCAGCAGAGCGCAGATACCAAATA
CTGTTCTTCTAGTGTAGCCGTAGTTAGGCCACCACTTCAAGAACTCTGTAGCACCGCCTACATACCTCGC
TCTGCTAATCCTGTTACCAGTGGCTGCTGCCAGTGGCGATAAGTCGTGTCTTACCGGGTTGGACTCAAGA
CGATAGTTACCGGATAAGGCGCAGCGGTCGGGCTGAACGGGGGGTTCGTGCACACAGCCCAGCTTGGAGC
GAACGACCTACACCGAACTGAGATACCTACAGCGTGAGCTATGAGAAAGCGCCACGCTTCCCGAAGGGAG
AAAGGCGGACAGGTATCCGGTAAGCGGCAGGGTCGGAACAGGAGAGCGCACGAGGGAGCTTCCAGGGGGA
AACGCCTGGTATCTTTATAGTCCTGTCGGGTTTCGCCACCTCTGACTTGAGCGTCGATTTTTGTGATGCT
CGTCAGGGGGGCGGAGCCTATGGAAAAACGCCAGCAACGCGGCCTTTTTACGGTTCCTGGCCTTTTGCTG
GCCTTTTGCTCACATGTTCTTTCCTGCGTTATCCCCTGATTCTGTGGATAACCGTATTACCGCCTTTGAG
TGAGCTGATACCGCTCGCCGCAGCCGAACGACCGAGCGCAGCGAGTCAGTGAGCGAGGAAGCGGAAGAGC
GCCCAATACGCAAACCGCCTCTCCCCGCGCGTTGGCCGATTCATTAATGCAGCTGGCACGACAGGTTTCC
CGACTGGAAAGCGGGCAGTGAGCGCAACGCAATTAATGTGAGTTAGCTCACTCATTAGGCACCCCAGGCT
TTACACTTTATGCTTCCGGCTCGTATGTTGTGTGGAA
